Addgene plasmid #80618: pBIG2abcd
Purpose: (Empty Backbone) pBIG2abcd - Step2 vector abcd (biGBac system for expression of protein complexes in insect cells)
Depositing lab: Jan-Michael Peters. Depositing organization: Research Institute of Molecular Pathology (IMP). Publication: biGBac enables rapid gene assembly for the expression of large multisubunit protein complexes. Weissmann F, Petzold G, VanderLinden R, Huis In 't Veld PJ, Brown NG, Lampert F, Westermann S, Stark H, Schulman BA, Peters JM. Proc Natl Acad Sci U S A. 2016 May 10;113(19):E2564-9. doi: 10.1073/pnas.1604935113. Epub 2016 Apr 25. PubMed 27114506.
Backbone
  Vector backbone: pBIG2abcd
  Backbone size (bp): 5669
  Vector type: Insect Expression
  Selectable markers: Gentamicin
Growth in bacteria
  Bacterial resistance: Chloramphenicol and Ampicillin, 25 & 100 μg/mL
  Growth temperature: 37°C
  Growth strain: DH5alpha
  Copy number: Unknown
Gene/Insert
  Cloning method: Gibson Cloning
  Sequencing primers: 5′ TCAACAGGTTGAACTGCTGATC; 3′ GGTGTAGCGTCGTAAGCTAATAC
Terms and licenses: Academic/Nonprofit Terms; Industry Terms: Not Available to Industry
How to cite: pBIG2abcd was a gift from Jan-Michael Peters (Addgene plasmid # 80618 ; http://n2t.net/addgene:80618 ; RRID:Addgene_80618)
