[The description below was written by a language model from this plasmid's Addgene catalogue record, the feature table of its GenBank file and pLannotate feature annotations shown in this document.]
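Description:
pBIG2abcd is an empty second-step acceptor vector of the biGBac system, which is designed for assembling many genes into a single construct for baculovirus-driven expression of multisubunit protein complexes in insect cells. It is a circular plasmid of about 5.7 kb that carries no expression cassette of its own: neither the catalogue entry nor the feature tables list an insert, an insect-cell promoter or a polyadenylation signal, so these must be supplied by the cassettes cloned into it. In E. coli it replicates from a high-copy ColE1/pUC-type origin. It is selected with ampicillin (bla with its native promoter) and chloramphenicol (cat with its native promoter), and an f1 phage origin is also present. Short annotated fragments of IS1, the pBR322 bom region and the R6K γ origin appear to be remnants of parental sequences rather than functional parts.

The functional core is a mini-Tn7 element bounded by Tn7R and Tn7L. Between these ends lie a gentamicin acetyltransferase gene driven by the class 1 integron Pc promoter, a loxP site, and two adjacent short sequences annotated as Linker A and Linker E. The listed cloning method is Gibson assembly, so these linkers presumably serve as the homology ends that define the insertion point, and the "abcd" in the name suggests a set of four step-one assemblies, although the record does not spell out this scheme. Anything placed between the Tn7 ends can be transposed together with the gentamicin marker into a bacmid carrying a Tn7 attachment site, giving recombinant baculovirus genomes for insect cell infection. The loxP site could also support Cre-mediated recombination, though the record does not state a purpose for it. The two feature tables agree apart from a one-base offset in the later coordinates.
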