LOCUS       pBIG2abcd 5668 bp DNA circular SYN 02-JUN-2016
DEFINITION
ACCESSION   pBIG2abcd
KEYWORDS    .
SOURCE      Unknown.
  ORGANISM  Unknown Unclassified.
FEATURES             Location/Qualifiers
     CDS             406..1065
                     /gene="CamR"
     CDS             1949..2809
                     /gene="AmpR"
     misc_signal     3873..4097
                     /gene="Tn7R"
     CDS             complement(4164..4697)
                     /gene="GentaR"
     misc_signal     5310..5343
                     /gene="LoxP"
     misc_signal     5360..5382
                     /gene="Linker A"
     misc_signal     5383..5405
                     /gene="Linker E"
     misc_signal     5421..5586
                     /gene="Tn7L"
     source          1..5668
                     /dnas_title="pBIG2abcd"
ORIGIN
        1 ttctctgtca cagaatgaaa atttttctgt catctcttcg ttattaatgt ttgtaattga
       61 ctgaatatca acgcttattt gcagcctgaa ctgaacagga gggacagctg atagaaacag
      121 aagccactgg agcacctcaa aaacaccatc atacactaaa tcagtaagtt ggcagcatca
      181 cccgacgcac tttgcgccga ataaatacct gtgacggaag atcacttcgc agaataaata
      241 aatcctggtg tccctgttga taccgggaag ccctgggcca acttttggcg aaaatgagac
      301 gttgatcggc acgtaagagg ttccaacttt caccataatg aaataagatc actaccgggc
      361 gtattttttg agttatcgag attttcagga gctaaggaag ctaaaatgga gaaaaaaatc
      421 actggatata ccaccgttga tatatcccaa tggcatcgta aagaacattt tgaggcattt
      481 cagtcagttg ctcaatgtac ctataaccag accgttcagc tggatattac ggccttttta
      541 aagaccgtaa agaaaaataa gcacaagttt tatccggcct ttattcacat tcttgcccgc
      601 ctgatgaatg ctcatccgga attccgtatg gcaatgaaag acggtgagct ggtgatatgg
      661 gatagtgttc acccttgtta caccgttttc catgagcaaa ctgaaacgtt ttcatcgctc
      721 tggagtgaat accacgacga tttccggcag tttctacaca tatattcgca agatgtggcg
      781 tgttacggtg aaaacctggc ctatttccct aaagggttta ttgagaatat gtttttcgtc
      841 tcagccaatc cctgggtgag tttcaccagt tttgatttaa acgtggccaa tatggacaac
      901 ttcttcgccc ccgttttcac catgggcaaa tattatacgc aaggcgacaa ggtgctgatg
      961 ccgctggcga ttcaggttca tcatgccgtc tgtgatggct tccatgtcgg cagaatgctt
     1021 aatgaattac aacagtactg cgatgagtgg cagggcgggg cgtaattttt ttaaggcagt
     1081 tattggtgcc cttaaacgcc tggtgctacg cctgaataag tgataataag cggatgaatg
     1141 gcagaaattc gaaagcaaat tcgacccggt cgtcggttca gggcagggtc gttaaatagc
     1201 cgcttatgtc tattgctggt ttaccggttt attgactacc ggaagcagtg tgaccgtgtg
     1261 cttctcaaat gcctgaggcc agtttgctca ggctctcccc gtggaggtaa taattgacga
     1321 tatgatcatt tattctgcct cccagagcct gatggcgaat gggnnnnnnn nnnnnnnnnn
     1381 nnnnnnnnnn nnnnnnnnnn nnnnnnnnnn nnnnnnnnnn nnnnnnnnnn nnnnnnnnnn
     1441 nnnnnnnnnn nnnnnnnnnn nnnnnnnnnn nnnnnnnnnn nnnnnnncnn nnnnnnnnnn
     1501 nnnnnnnnnn nnnnnnnnnn nnnnnnnnnn nnnnnnnnnn nnnnnnnnnn nnnnnnnnnn
     1561 nnnnnnnnnn nnnnnnnnna nnnnnnnnnn nnnnnnnnnn nnnnnnnnnn nnnnnnnnnn
     1621 nnnnnnnnnc ctttgacgtt ggagtccacg ttcttnnnnn nnnnnnnnnn nnnnnnnnnn
     1681 nnnnnnnnnn nnaccctatc tcggtctatt cttttgattt ataagggatt ttgccgattt
     1741 cggcctattg gttaaaaaat gagctgattt aacaaaaatt taacgcgaat tttaacaaaa
     1801 tattaacgct tacaatttag gtggcacttt tcggggaaat gtgcgcggaa cccctatttg
     1861 tttatttttc taaatacatt caaatatgta tccgctcatg agacaataac cctgataaat
     1921 gcttcaataa tattgaaaaa ggaagagtat gagtattcaa catttccgtg tcgcccttat
     1981 tccctttttt gcggcatttt gccttcctgt ttttgctcac ccagaaacgc tggtgaaagt
     2041 aaaagatgct gaagatcagt tgggtgcacg agtgggttac atcgaactgg atctcaacag
     2101 cggtaagatc cttgagagtt ttcgccccga agaacgtttt ccaatgatga gcacttttaa
     2161 agttctgcta tgtggcgcgg tattatcccg tattgacgcc gggcaagagc aactcggtcg
     2221 ccgcatacac tattctcaga atgacttggt tgagtactca ccagtcacag aaaagcatct
     2281 tacggatggc atgacagtaa gagaattatg cagtgctgcc ataaccatga gtgataacac
     2341 tgcggccaac ttacttctga caacgatcgg aggaccgaag gagctaaccg cttttttgca
     2401 caacatgggg gatcatgtaa ctcgccttga tcgttgggaa ccggagctga atgaagccat
     2461 accaaacgac gagcgtgaca ccacgatgcc tgtagcaatg gcaacaacgt tgcgcaaact
     2521 attaactggc gaactactta ctctagcttc ccggcaacaa ttaatagact ggatggaggc
     2581 ggataaagtt gcaggaccac ttctgcgctc ggcccttccg gctggctggt ttattgctga
     2641 taaatctgga gccggtgagc gtgggtctcg cggtatcatt gcagcactgg ggccagatgg
     2701 taagccctcc cgtatcgtag ttatctacac gacggggagt caggcaacta tggatgaacg
     2761 aaatagacag atcgctgaga taggtgcctc actgattaag cattggtaac tgtcagacca
     2821 agtttactca tatatacttt agattgattt aaaacttcat ttttaattta aaaggatcta
     2881 ggtgaagatc ctttttgata atctcatgac caaaatccct taacgtgagt tttcgttcca
     2941 ctgagcgtca gaccccgtag aaaagatcaa aggatcttct tgagatcctt tttttctgcg
     3001 cgtaatctgc tgcttgcaaa caaaaaaacc accgctacca gcggtggttt gtttgccgga
     3061 tcaagagcta ccaactcttt ttccgaaggt aactggcttc agcagagcgc agataccaaa
     3121 tactgttctt ctagtgtagc cgtagttagg ccaccacttc aagaactctg tagcaccgcc
     3181 tacatacctc gctctgctaa tcctgttacc agtggctgct gccagtggcg ataagtcgtg
     3241 tcttaccggg ttggactcaa gacgatagtt accggataag gcgcagcggt cgggctgaac
     3301 ggggggttcg tgcacacagc ccagcttgga gcgaacgacc tacaccgaac tgagatacct
     3361 acagcgtgag ctatgagaaa gcgccacgct tcccgaaggg agaaaggcgg acaggtatcc
     3421 ggtaagcggc agggtcggaa caggagagcg cacgagggag cttccagggg gaaacgcctg
     3481 gtatctttat agtcctgtcg ggtttcgcca cctctgactt gagcgtcgat ttttgtgatg
     3541 ctcgtcaggg gggcggagcc tatggaaaaa cgccagcaac gcggcctttt tacggttcct
     3601 ggccttttgc tggccttttg ctcacatgtt ctttcctgcg ttatcccctg attctgtgga
     3661 taaccgtatt accgcctttg agtgagctga taccgctcgc cgcagccgaa cgaccgagcg
     3721 cagcgagtca gtgagcgagg aagcggaaga gcgcctgatg cggtattttc tccttacgca
     3781 tctgtgcggt atttcacacc gcatagacca gccgcgtaac ctggcaaaat cggttacggt
     3841 tgagtaataa atggatgccc tgcgtaagcg ggtgtgggcg gacaataaag tcttaaactg
     3901 aacaaaatag atctaaacta tgacaataaa gtcttaaact agacagaata gttgtaaact
     3961 gaaatcagtc cagttatgct gtgaaaaagc atactggact tttgttatgg ctaaagcaaa
     4021 ctcttcattt tctgaagtgc aaattgcccg tcgtattaaa gaggggcgtg gccaagggca
     4081 tggtaaagac tatattcgcg gcgttgtgac aatttaccga acaactccgc ggccgggaag
     4141 ccgatctcgg cttgaacgaa ttgttaggtg gcggtacttg ggtcgatatc aaagtgcatc
     4201 acttcttccc gtatgcccaa ctttgtatag agagccactg cgggatcgtc accgtaatct
     4261 gcttgcacgt agatcacata agcaccaagc gcgttggcct catgcttgag gagattgatg
     4321 agcgcggtgg caatgccctg cctccggtgc tcgccggaga ctgcgagatc atagatatag
     4381 atctcactac gcggctgctc aaacttgggc agaacgtaag ccgcgagagc gccaacaacc
     4441 gcttcttggt cgaaggcagc aagcgcgatg aatgtcttac tacggagcaa gttcccgagg
     4501 taatcggagt ccggctgatg ttgggagtag gtggctacgt ctccgaactc acgaccgaaa
     4561 agatcaagag cagcccgcat ggatttgact tggtcagggc cgagcctaca tgtgcgaatg
     4621 atgcccatac ttgagccacc taactttgtt ttagggcgac tgccctgctg cgtaacatcg
     4681 ttgctgctgc gtaacatcgt tgctgctcca taacatcaaa catcgaccca cggcgtaacg
     4741 cgcttgctgc ttggatgccc gaggcataga ctgtacaaaa aaacagtcat aacaagccat
     4801 gaaaaccgcc actgcgccgt taccaccgct gcgttcggtc aaggttctgg accagttgcg
     4861 tgagcgcata cgctacttgc attacagttt acgaaccgaa caggcttatg tcaactgggt
     4921 tcgtgccttc atccgtttcc acggtgtgcg tcacccggca accttgggca gcagcgaagt
     4981 cgaggcattt ctgtcctggc tggcgaacga gcgcaaggtt tcggtctcca cgcatcgtca
     5041 ggcattggcg gccttgctgt tcttctacgg caaggtgctg tgcacggatc tgcccttgct
     5101 tcaggagatc ggtagacctc ggccgtcgcg gcgcttgccg gtggtgctga ccccggatga
     5161 agtggttcgc atcctcggtt ttctggaagg cgagcatcgt ttgttcgccc aggactctag
     5221 ctatagttct agtggttggc tacagctttg tttgtactat caacaggttg aactgctgat
     5281 caacagatcc tctacgcggc cgcggtacca taacttcgta tagcatacat tatacgaagt
     5341 tatctggcct aggttaatta aacgctctat ggtctaaagt ttaaacggtt cacatagctt
     5401 agtttcaatc aggagatccg aaccagataa gtgaaatcta gttccaaact attttgtcat
     5461 ttttaatttt cgtattagct tacgacgcta cacccagttc ccatctattt tgtcactctt
     5521 ccctaaataa tccttaaaaa ctccatttcc acccctccca gttcccaact attttgtccg
     5581 cccacagcgg ggcatttttc ttcctgttat gtttttaatc aaacatcctg ccaactccat
     5641 gtgacaaacc gtcatcttcg gctacttt
//
