Features (pLannotate 1.2.2; 15 found; start..end, strand, type, name):
     91..182     -  mobile_element IS1 (fragment): prokaryotic transposable element IS1
    303..405     +  promoter       cat promoter: promoter of the E. coli cat gene encoding chloramphenicol acetyltransferase
    406..1065    +  CDS            CmR: chloramphenicol acetyltransferase; cat; confers resistance to chloramphenicol
   1365..1819    +  rep_origin     f1 ori (sequence partly withheld): f1 bacteriophage origin of replication; arrow indicates direction of (+) strand synthesis
   1845..1949    +  promoter       AmpR promoter: bla
   1950..2810    +  CDS            AmpR: β-lactamase; bla; confers resistance to ampicillin, carbenicillin, and related antibiotics
   2981..3569    +  rep_origin     ori: high-copy-number ColE1/pMB1/pBR322/pUC origin of replication
   3755..3806    -  misc_feature   bom (fragment): basis of mobility region from pBR322
   3874..4098    -  mobile_element Tn7R: mini-Tn7 element (right end of the Tn7 transposon) Tn7
   4165..4698    -  CDS            GmR: gentamycin acetyltransferase; aacC1; confers resistance to gentamycin
   4887..4915    -  promoter       Pc promoter: intI1 (promoter lies within the coding sequence); class 1 integron promoter
   4893..5255    -  CDS            YPR2_ECOLX (fragment): Protein predicted: Swiss-Prot protein existence level 4. From Escherichia coli.
   5255..5282    -  rep_origin     R6K γ ori (fragment): γ replication origin from E. coli plasmid R6K; requires the R6K initiator protein pi for replication
   5311..5344    +  protein_bind   loxP: Cre-mediated recombination occurs in the 8-bp core sequence (GCATACAT). Cre recombinase
   5422..5587    -  mobile_element Tn7L: mini-Tn7 element (left end of the Tn7 transposon) Tn7
>Addgene plasmid #80618 | pBIG2abcd | analyzer sequence | sequence record 158409
TTCTCTGTCACAGAATGAAAATTTTTCTGTCATCTCTTCGTTATTAATGTTTGTAATTGACTGAATATCA
ACGCTTATTTGCAGCCTGAACTGAACAGGAGGGACAGCTGATAGAAACAGAAGCCACTGGAGCACCTCAA
AAACACCATCATACACTAAATCAGTAAGTTGGCAGCATCACCCGACGCACTTTGCGCCGAATAAATACCT
GTGACGGAAGATCACTTCGCAGAATAAATAAATCCTGGTGTCCCTGTTGATACCGGGAAGCCCTGGGCCA
ACTTTTGGCGAAAATGAGACGTTGATCGGCACGTAAGAGGTTCCAACTTTCACCATAATGAAATAAGATC
ACTACCGGGCGTATTTTTTGAGTTATCGAGATTTTCAGGAGCTAAGGAAGCTAAAATGGAGAAAAAAATC
ACTGGATATACCACCGTTGATATATCCCAATGGCATCGTAAAGAACATTTTGAGGCATTTCAGTCAGTTG
CTCAATGTACCTATAACCAGACCGTTCAGCTGGATATTACGGCCTTTTTAAAGACCGTAAAGAAAAATAA
GCACAAGTTTTATCCGGCCTTTATTCACATTCTTGCCCGCCTGATGAATGCTCATCCGGAATTCCGTATG
GCAATGAAAGACGGTGAGCTGGTGATATGGGATAGTGTTCACCCTTGTTACACCGTTTTCCATGAGCAAA
CTGAAACGTTTTCATCGCTCTGGAGTGAATACCACGACGATTTCCGGCAGTTTCTACACATATATTCGCA
AGATGTGGCGTGTTACGGTGAAAACCTGGCCTATTTCCCTAAAGGGTTTATTGAGAATATGTTTTTCGTC
TCAGCCAATCCCTGGGTGAGTTTCACCAGTTTTGATTTAAACGTGGCCAATATGGACAACTTCTTCGCCC
CCGTTTTCACCATGGGCAAATATTATACGCAAGGCGACAAGGTGCTGATGCCGCTGGCGATTCAGGTTCA
TCATGCCGTTTGTGATGGCTTCCATGTCGGCAGAATGCTTAATGAATTACAACAGTACTGCGATGAGTGG
CAGGGCGGGGCGTAATTTTTTTAAGGCAGTTATTGGTGCCCTTAAACGCCTGGTTGCTACGCCTGAATAA
GTGATAATAAGCGGATGAATGGCAGAAATTCGAAAGCAAATTCGACCCGGTCGTCGGTTCAGGGCAGGGT
CGTTAAATAGCCGCTTATGTCTATTGCTGGTTTACCGGTTTATTGACTACCGGAAGCAGTGTGACCGTGT
GCTTCTCAAATGCCTGAGGCCAGTTTGCTCAGGCTCTCCCCGTGGAGGTAATAATTGACGATATGATCAT
TTATTCTGCCTCCCAGAGCCTGATGGCGAATGGG
[124 nt withheld, positions 1365-1488]
C
[91 nt withheld, positions 1490-1580]
A
[49 nt withheld, positions 1582-1630]
CCTTTGACGTTGGAGTCCACGTTCTT
[37 nt withheld, positions 1657-1693]
ACCCTATCTCGGTCTATTCTTTTGATTTATAAGGGATTTTGCCGATTTCGGCCTATTGGTTAAAAAATGA
GCTGATTTAACAAAAATTTAACGCGAATTTTAACAAAATATTAACGCTTACAATTTAGGTGGCACTTTTC
GGGGAAATGTGCGCGGAACCCCTATTTGTTTATTTTTCTAAATACATTCAAATATGTATCCGCTCATGAG
ACAATAACCCTGATAAATGCTTCAATAATATTGAAAAAGGAAGAGTATGAGTATTCAACATTTCCGTGTC
GCCCTTATTCCCTTTTTTGCGGCATTTTGCCTTCCTGTTTTTGCTCACCCAGAAACGCTGGTGAAAGTAA
AAGATGCTGAAGATCAGTTGGGTGCACGAGTGGGTTACATCGAACTGGATCTCAACAGCGGTAAGATCCT
TGAGAGTTTTCGCCCCGAAGAACGTTTTCCAATGATGAGCACTTTTAAAGTTCTGCTATGTGGCGCGGTA
TTATCCCGTATTGACGCCGGGCAAGAGCAACTCGGTCGCCGCATACACTATTCTCAGAATGACTTGGTTG
AGTACTCACCAGTCACAGAAAAGCATCTTACGGATGGCATGACAGTAAGAGAATTATGCAGTGCTGCCAT
AACCATGAGTGATAACACTGCGGCCAACTTACTTCTGACAACGATCGGAGGACCGAAGGAGCTAACCGCT
TTTTTGCACAACATGGGGGATCATGTAACTCGCCTTGATCGTTGGGAACCGGAGCTGAATGAAGCCATAC
CAAACGACGAGCGTGACACCACGATGCCTGTAGCAATGGCAACAACGTTGCGCAAACTATTAACTGGCGA
ACTACTTACTCTAGCTTCCCGGCAACAATTAATAGACTGGATGGAGGCGGATAAAGTTGCAGGACCACTT
CTGCGCTCGGCCCTTCCGGCTGGCTGGTTTATTGCTGATAAATCTGGAGCCGGTGAGCGTGGGTCTCGCG
GTATCATTGCAGCACTGGGGCCAGATGGTAAGCCCTCCCGTATCGTAGTTATCTACACGACGGGGAGTCA
GGCAACTATGGATGAACGAAATAGACAGATCGCTGAGATAGGTGCCTCACTGATTAAGCATTGGTAACTG
TCAGACCAAGTTTACTCATATATACTTTAGATTGATTTAAAACTTCATTTTTAATTTAAAAGGATCTAGG
TGAAGATCCTTTTTGATAATCTCATGACCAAAATCCCTTAACGTGAGTTTTCGTTCCACTGAGCGTCAGA
CCCCGTAGAAAAGATCAAAGGATCTTCTTGAGATCCTTTTTTTCTGCGCGTAATCTGCTGCTTGCAAACA
AAAAAACCACCGCTACCAGCGGTGGTTTGTTTGCCGGATCAAGAGCTACCAACTCTTTTTCCGAAGGTAA
CTGGCTTCAGCAGAGCGCAGATACCAAATACTGTTCTTCTAGTGTAGCCGTAGTTAGGCCACCACTTCAA
GAACTCTGTAGCACCGCCTACATACCTCGCTCTGCTAATCCTGTTACCAGTGGCTGCTGCCAGTGGCGAT
AAGTCGTGTCTTACCGGGTTGGACTCAAGACGATAGTTACCGGATAAGGCGCAGCGGTCGGGCTGAACGG
GGGGTTCGTGCACACAGCCCAGCTTGGAGCGAACGACCTACACCGAACTGAGATACCTACAGCGTGAGCT
ATGAGAAAGCGCCACGCTTCCCGAAGGGAGAAAGGCGGACAGGTATCCGGTAAGCGGCAGGGTCGGAACA
GGAGAGCGCACGAGGGAGCTTCCAGGGGGAAACGCCTGGTATCTTTATAGTCCTGTCGGGTTTCGCCACC
TCTGACTTGAGCGTCGATTTTTGTGATGCTCGTCAGGGGGGCGGAGCCTATGGAAAAACGCCAGCAACGC
GGCCTTTTTACGGTTCCTGGCCTTTTGCTGGCCTTTTGCTCACATGTTCTTTCCTGCGTTATCCCCTGAT
TCTGTGGATAACCGTATTACCGCCTTTGAGTGAGCTGATACCGCTCGCCGCAGCCGAACGACCGAGCGCA
GCGAGTCAGTGAGCGAGGAAGCGGAAGAGCGCCTGATGCGGTATTTTCTCCTTACGCATCTGTGCGGTAT
TTCACACCGCATAGACCAGCCGCGTAACCTGGCAAAATCGGTTACGGTTGAGTAATAAATGGATGCCCTG
CGTAAGCGGGTGTGGGCGGACAATAAAGTCTTAAACTGAACAAAATAGATCTAAACTATGACAATAAAGT
CTTAAACTAGACAGAATAGTTGTAAACTGAAATCAGTCCAGTTATGCTGTGAAAAAGCATACTGGACTTT
TGTTATGGCTAAAGCAAACTCTTCATTTTCTGAAGTGCAAATTGCCCGTCGTATTAAAGAGGGGCGTGGC
CAAGGGCATGGTAAAGACTATATTCGCGGCGTTGTGACAATTTACCGAACAACTCCGCGGCCGGGAAGCC
GATCTCGGCTTGAACGAATTGTTAGGTGGCGGTACTTGGGTCGATATCAAAGTGCATCACTTCTTCCCGT
ATGCCCAACTTTGTATAGAGAGCCACTGCGGGATCGTCACCGTAATCTGCTTGCACGTAGATCACATAAG
CACCAAGCGCGTTGGCCTCATGCTTGAGGAGATTGATGAGCGCGGTGGCAATGCCCTGCCTCCGGTGCTC
GCCGGAGACTGCGAGATCATAGATATAGATCTCACTACGCGGCTGCTCAAACTTGGGCAGAACGTAAGCC
GCGAGAGCGCCAACAACCGCTTCTTGGTCGAAGGCAGCAAGCGCGATGAATGTCTTACTACGGAGCAAGT
TCCCGAGGTAATCGGAGTCCGGCTGATGTTGGGAGTAGGTGGCTACGTCTCCGAACTCACGACCGAAAAG
ATCAAGAGCAGCCCGCATGGATTTGACTTGGTCAGGGCCGAGCCTACATGTGCGAATGATGCCCATACTT
GAGCCACCTAACTTTGTTTTAGGGCGACTGCCCTGCTGCGTAACATCGTTGCTGCTGCGTAACATCGTTG
CTGCTCCATAACATCAAACATCGACCCACGGCGTAACGCGCTTGCTGCTTGGATGCCCGAGGCATAGACT
GTACAAAAAAACAGTCATAACAAGCCATGAAAACCGCCACTGCGCCGTTACCACCGCTGCGTTCGGTCAA
GGTTCTGGACCAGTTGCGTGAGCGCATACGCTACTTGCATTACAGTTTACGAACCGAACAGGCTTATGTC
AACTGGGTTTGTGCCTTCATCCGTTTCCACGGTGTGCGTCACCCGGCAACCTTGGGCAGCAGCGAAGTCG
AGGCATTTCTGTCCTGGCTGGCGAACGAGCGCAAGGTTTCGGTCTCCACGCATCGTCAGGCATTGGCGGC
CTTGCTGTTCTTCTACGGCAAGGTGCTGTGCACGGATCTGCCCTTGCTTCAGGAGATCGGTAGACCTCGG
CCGTCGCGGCGCTTGCCGGTGGTGCTGACCCCGGATGAAGTGGTTCGCATCCTCGGTTTTCTGGAAGGCG
AGCATCGTTTGTTCGCCCAGGACTCTAGCTATAGTTCTAGTGGTTGGCTACAGCTTTGTTTGTACTATCA
ACAGGTTGAACTGCTGATCAACAGATCCTCTACGCGGCCGCGGTACCATAACTTCGTATAGCATACATTA
TACGAAGTTATCTGGCCTAGGTTAATTAAACGCTCTATGGTCTAAAGTTTAAACGGTTCACATAGCTTAG
TTTCAATCAGGAGATCCGAACCAGATAAGTGAAATCTAGTTCCAAACTATTTTGTCATTTTTAATTTTCG
TATTAGCTTACGACGCTACACCCAGTTCCCATCTATTTTGTCACTCTTCCCTAAATAATCCTTAAAAACT
CCATTTCCACCCCTCCCAGTTCCCAACTATTTTGTCCGCCCACAGCGGGGCATTTTTCTTCCTGTTATGT
TTTTAATCAAACATCCTGCCAACTCCATGTGACAAACCGTCATCTTCGGCTACTTT
