>Addgene plasmid #80618 | pBIG2abcd | depositor partial sequence | sequence record 151947 | Region with insertion site for PGCs (PmeI)
ATAACTTCGTATAGCATACATTATACGAAGTTATCTGGCCTAGGTTAATTAAACGCTCTATGGTCTAAAG
TTTAAACGGTTCACATAGCTTAGTTTCAATCAGGAGATCCGAACCAGATAAGTGAAATCTAGTTCCAAAC
TATTTTGTCATTTTTAATTTTCGTATTAGCTTACGACGCT
