>Addgene plasmid #80618 | pBIG2abcd | addgene partial sequence | sequence record 158410 | pUni-fwd 5'-CTATCAACAGGTTGAACTG-3'
CATAACTTCGTATAGCATACATTATACGAAGTTATCTGGCCTAGGTTAATTAAACGCTCTATGGTCTAAA
GTTTAAACGGTTCACATAGCTTAGTTTCAATCAGGAGATCCGAACCAGATAAGTGAAATCTAGTTCCAAA
CTATTTTGTCATTTTTAATTTTCGTATTAGCTTACGACGCTACACCCAGTTCCCATCTATTTTGTCACTC
TTCCCTAAATAATCCTTAAAAACTCCATTTCCACCCCTCCCAGTTCCCAACTATTTTGTCCGCCCACAGC
GGGGCATTTTTCTTCCTGTTATGTTTTTAATCAAACATCCTGCCAACTCCATGTGACAAACCGTCATCTT
CGGCTACTTTTTCTCTGTCACAGAATGAAAATTTTTCTGTCATCTCTTCGTTATTAATGTTTGTAATTGA
CTGAATATCAACGCTTATTTGCAGCCTGAACTGAACAGGAGGGACAGCTGATAGAAACAGAAGCCACTGG
AGCACCTCAAAAACACCATCATACACTAAATCAGTAAGTTGGCAGCATCACCCGACGCACTTTGCGCCGA
ATAAATACCTGTGACGGAAGATCACTTCGCAGAATAAATAAATCCTGGTGTCCCTGTTGATACCGGGAAG
CCCTGGGCCAACTTTTGGCGAAAATGAGACGTTGATCGGCACGTAAGAGGTTCCAACTTTCACCATAATG
AAATAAGATCACTACCGGGCGTATTTTTTGAGTTATCGAGATTTTCAGGAGCTAAGGAAGCTAAAATGGA
GAAAAAAATCACTGGATATACCACCGTTGATATATCCCAATGGCATCGTAAAGAACATTTTGAGGCATTT
CAGTCAGTTGCTCAATGTACCTATAACCAGACCGTTCAGCTGGATATTACGGCCTTTTTAAAGACCGTAA
AGAAAAATAAGCACAAGTTTTATCCGGCCTTTATTCACATTCTTGCCCGCCTGATGAATGCTCATC
