>Addgene plasmid #80618 | pBIG2abcd | addgene partial sequence | sequence record 158411 | F1ori-R 5'-AGGGAAGAAAGCGAAAGGAG-3'
[54 nt withheld, positions 1-54]
CCCATTCGCCATCAGGCTCTGGGAGGCAGAATAAATGATCATATCGTCAATTATTACCTCCACGGGGAGA
GCCTGAGCAAACTGGCCTCAGGCATTTGAGAAGCACACGGTCACACTGCTTCCGGTAGTCAATAAACCGG
TAAACCAGCAATAGACATAAGCGGCTATTTAACGACCCTGCCCTGAACCGACGACCGGGTCGAATTTGCT
TTCGAATTTCTGCCATTCATCCGCTTATTATCACTTATTCAGGCGTAGCAACCAGGCGTTTAAGGGCACC
AATAACTGCCTTAAAAAAATTACGCCCCGCCCTGCCACTCATCGCAGTACTGTTGTAATTCATTAAGCAT
TCTGCCGACATGGAAGCCATCACAAACGGCATGATGAACCTGAATCGCCAGCGGCATCAGCACCTTGTCG
CCTTGCGTATAATATTTGCCCATGGTGAAAACGGGGGCGAAGAAGTTGTCCATATTGGCCACGTTTAAAT
CAAAACTGGTGAAACTCACCCAGGGATTGGCTGAGACGAAAAACATATTCTCAATAAACCCTTTAGGGAA
ATAGGCCAGGTTTTCACCGTAACACGCCACATCTTGCGAATATATGTGTAGAAACTGCCGGAAATCGTCG
TGGTATTCACTCCAGAGCGATGAAAACGTTTCAGTTTGCTCATGGAAAACGGTGTAACAAGGGTGAACAC
TATCCCATATCACCAGCTCACCGTCTTTCATTGCCATACGGAATTCCGGATGAGCATTCATCAGGCGGGC
AAGAATGTGAATAAAGGCCGGATAAAACTTGTGCTTATTTTTCTTTACGGTCTTTAAAAAGGCCGTAATA
TCCAGCTGAACGGTCTGGTTATAGGTACATTGAGCAACTGACTGAAATGCCTCAAAATGTTCTTTACGAT
GCCATTGGGATATATCAACGGTGGTATATCCAGTGATTTTTT
